Addgene plasmid #159171: hHS1-M7A,H102A
Purpose: Human codon-optimized cytosolic labile heme reporter
Depositing lab: Amit Reddi. Publication: Heme dynamics and trafficking factors revealed by genetically encoded fluorescent heme sensors. Hanna DA, Harvey RM, Martinez-Guzman O, Yuan X, Chandrasekharan B, Raju G, Outten FW, Hamza I, Reddi AR. Proc Natl Acad Sci U S A. 2016 Jul 5;113(27):7539-44. doi: 10.1073/pnas.1523802113. Epub 2016 May 31. PubMed 27247412.
Backbone
  Vector backbone: pcDNA3-eGFP
  Backbone manufacturer: Doug Golenbock (Addgene #13031)
  Backbone size w/o insert (bp): 6146
  Total vector size (bp): 7906
  Vector type: Mammalian Expression
Growth in bacteria
  Bacterial resistance: Ampicillin, 100 μg/mL
  Growth temperature: 37°C
  Growth strain: DH5alpha
  Copy number: High Copy
Gene/Insert
  Gene/Insert name: hHS1-M7A,H102A
  Species: H. sapiens (human)
  Insert size (bp): 1760
  Mutation: Mutated both Met 7 and His 102 of the cyt b562 module of hHS1 to Ala (M7A and H102A, respectively), creates weak affinity heme sensor.
  Promoter: CMV
  Cloning method: Restriction Enzyme; 5′ cloning site BamHI (not destroyed); 3′ cloning site XhoI (not destroyed)
  Sequencing primers: 5′ CMV-F or T7
Terms and licenses: Academic/Nonprofit Terms; Industry Terms: Not Available to Industry
Depositor comments: The first-generation heme sensor, HS1, consists of a heme-binding domain, the His/Met coordinating 4-alpha-helical bundle hemoprotein cytochrome b562 (Cyt b562) (13), fused to a pair of fluorescent proteins, EGFP and Katushka 2 (mKATE2)
How to cite: hHS1-M7A,H102A was a gift from Amit Reddi (Addgene plasmid # 159171 ; http://n2t.net/addgene:159171 ; RRID:Addgene_159171)
