[The description below was written by a language model from this plasmid's Addgene catalogue record and pLannotate feature annotations shown in this document.]
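Description:
hHS1-M7A,H102A is a mammalian expression plasmid built on the pcDNA3-eGFP backbone that encodes a human codon-optimized, genetically encoded fluorescent sensor for cytosolic labile heme. The roughly 1.76 kb insert, cloned between BamHI and XhoI sites, lies downstream of the CMV immediate-early enhancer and promoter, with a T7 promoter just upstream of the coding region and an SV40 polyadenylation signal after it. In bacteria the plasmid is maintained at high copy through a ColE1/pUC-type origin and selected with ampicillin via the β-lactamase gene.

The parent sensor, HS1, fuses the heme-binding four-helix-bundle protein cytochrome b562 to two fluorescent proteins, EGFP and mKATE2. Cytochrome b562 normally coordinates heme through a His/Met ligand pair. In this variant both Met 7 and His 102 of the cytochrome module are replaced with alanine, which the record describes as producing a weak-affinity heme sensor. The feature table shows mKate2 followed by EGFP-matching sequence annotated as two segments. No cytochrome b562 feature is annotated, so the table does not show where that module sits.

There is a size discrepancy. The catalogue lists a total of about 7.9 kb, whereas the annotated full-sequence record is only about 5.0 kb. The annotated sequence also shows no mammalian selection cassette or f1 origin. The backbone actually present may therefore be smaller than, or different from, the one the catalogue fields imply.
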