Features (pLannotate 1.2.2; 16 found; start..end, strand, type, name):
    113..492     +  enhancer       CMV enhancer: human cytomegalovirus immediate early enhancer
    493..696     +  promoter       CMV promoter: human cytomegalovirus (CMV) immediate early promoter
    692..725     +  LTR            5' LTR (truncated) (fragment): truncated 5' long terminal repeat (LTR) from HIV-1
    741..759     +  promoter       T7 promoter: promoter for bacteriophage T7 RNA polymerase
    825..1520    +  CDS            mKate2: mKate2 is a basic (constitutively fluorescent) red fluorescent protein published in 2009, derived from Entacmaea quadricolor. It is reported to be a rapidly-maturing monomer with moderate acid sensitivity.
   1512..2294    +  CDS            cEGFP: cEGFP is a basic (constitutively fluorescent) green fluorescent protein published in 2008, derived from Aequorea victoria.
   2307..2531    +  CDS            cEGFP (fragment): cEGFP is a basic (constitutively fluorescent) green fluorescent protein published in 2008, derived from Aequorea victoria.
   2544..2665    +  polyA_signal   SV40 poly(A) signal: SV40 polyadenylation signal
   2738..2754    -  protein_bind   lac operator: The lac repressor binds to the lac operator to inhibit transcription in E. coli. This inhibition can be relieved by adding lactose or isopropyl-β-D-thiogalactopyranoside (IPTG). lac repressor encoded by lacI
   2762..2792    -  promoter       lac promoter: promoter for the E. coli lac operon
   2807..2828    -  protein_bind   CAP binding site: CAP binding activates transcription in the presence of cAMP. E. coli catabolite activator protein
   2841..2933    -  CDS            lacI (fragment): lac repressor; lacI; The lac repressor binds to the lac operator to inhibit transcription in E. coli. This inhibition can be relieved by adding lactose or isopropyl-β-D-thiogalactopyranoside (IPTG).
   3116..3704    -  rep_origin     ori: high-copy-number ColE1/pMB1/pBR322/pUC origin of replication
   3875..4735    -  CDS            AmpR: β-lactamase; bla; confers resistance to ampicillin, carbenicillin, and related antibiotics
   4736..4840    -  promoter       AmpR promoter: bla
   4899..4951    -  misc_feature   bom (fragment): basis of mobility region from pBR322
>Addgene plasmid #159171 | hHS1-M7A,H102A | addgene full sequence | sequence record 311544 | Addgene NGS Result
AGCAAAATTTAAGCTACAACAAGGCAAGGCTTGACCGACAATTGCATGAAGAATCTGCTTAGGGTTAGGC
GTTTTGCGCTGCTTCGCGATGTACGGGCCAGATATACGCGTTGACATTGATTATTGACTAGTTATTAATA
GTAATCAATTACGGGGTCATTAGTTCATAGCCCATATATGGAGTTCCGCGTTACATAACTTACGGTAAAT
GGCCCGCCTGGCTGACCGCCCAACGACCCCCGCCCATTGACGTCAATAATGACGTATGTTCCCATAGTAA
CGCCAATAGGGACTTTCCATTGACGTCAATGGGTGGAGTATTTACGGTAAACTGCCCACTTGGCAGTACA
TCAAGTGTATCATATGCCAAGTACGCCCCCTATTGACGTCAATGACGGTAAATGGCCCGCCTGGCATTAT
GCCCAGTACATGACCTTATGGGACTTTCCTACTTGGCAGTACATCTACGTATTAGTCATCGCTATTACCA
TGGTGATGCGGTTTTGGCAGTACATCAATGGGCGTGGATAGCGGTTTGACTCACGGGGATTTCCAAGTCT
CCACCCCATTGACGTCAATGGGAGTTTGTTTTGGCACCAAAATCAACGGGACTTTCCAAAATGTCGTAAC
AACTCCGCCCCATTGACGCAAATGGGCGGTAGGCGTGTACGGTGGGAGGTCTATATAAGCAGAGCTCTCT
GGCTAACTAGAGAACCCACTGCTTACTGGCTTATCGAAATTAATACGACTCACTATAGGGAGACCCAAGC
TGGCTAGCGTTTAAACTTAAGCTTGGTACCGAGCTCGGATCCGCCACCATGCACATGGTCAGCGAGCTGA
TCAAGGAAAACATGCACATGAAACTGTACATGGAGGGGACTGTGAACAATCACCATTTCAAATGCACCTC
CGAGGGCGAAGGGAAGCCCTACGAGGGCACACAGACTATGAGGATCAAGGCAGTGGAGGGAGGACCACTG
CCATTCGCCTTTGACATTCTGGCTACCTCATTCATGTACGGCAGCAAAACCTTCATCAATCACACTCAGG
GGATTCCCGACTTCTTTAAGCAGTCTTTCCCTGAAGGCTTTACTTGGGAGCGAGTGACCACATACGAGGA
TGGAGGCGTCCTGACCGCCACACAGGACACAAGTCTGCAGGATGGCTGTCTGATCTATAACGTGAAGATT
CGCGGGGTCAACTTTCCCAGTAATGGACCTGTGATGCAGAAGAAAACCCTGGGATGGGAGGCTTCAACTG
AAACCCTGTACCCAGCAGACGGAGGACTGGAGGGACGAGCAGATATGGCTCTGAAACTGGTGGGCGGGGG
ACACCTGATCTGCAACCTGAAGACTACCTATCGGTCCAAGAAACCTGCTAAGAATCTGAAAATGCCAGGC
GTGTACTATGTGGACCGGAGACTGGAGAGAATTAAGGAAGCAGATAAAGAGACCTACGTGGAGCAGCACG
AAGTGGCTGTCGCACGATATTGTGACCTGCCTTCTAAACTGGGCCATCGGGGCGGGTCTATGGTGAGTAA
GGGCGAGGAACTGTTCACAGGGGTGGTCCCAATCCTGGTGGAACTGGACGGCGATGTCAATGGGCACAAG
TTCAGCGTGTCCGGAGAGGGAGAAGGGGACGCAACCTTTGGAGGCAGCGCCGACCTGGAAGATAATGCCG
AGACACTGAACGATAATCTGAAAGTGATCGAGAAAGCCGACAACGCCGCTCAGGTCAAGGATGCTCTGAC
TAAAATGAGGGCAGCCGCTCTGGATGCACAGAAAGCCACCCCCCCTAAGCTGGAAGACAAATCACCTGAT
AGCCCAGAGATGAAGGACTTCCGCCACGGATTTGATATCCTGGTCGGCCAGATTGACGATGCTCTGAAGC
TGGCAAATGAAGGCAAGGTGAAAGAGGCACAGGCAGCCGCTGAGCAGCTGAAAACAACTAGGAACGCCTA
CGCCCAGAAGTATCGCGGGGGAAAGCTGACACTGAAATTCATCTGCACCACAGGCAAGCTGCCCGTGCCC
TGGCCAACTCTGGTCACTACCCTGGGATACGGCGTGCAGTGTTTTTCCCGCTATCCAGACCACATGAAGC
AGCATGATTTCTTTAAATCTGCCATGCCCGAAGGCTACGTGCAGGAGAGAACCATCTTCTTTAAGGACGA
TGGAAACTATAAAACAAGGGCTGAAGTGAAGTTCGAGGGAGACACTCTGGTCAACCGCATCGAACTGAAG
GGCATTGACTTTAAAGAGGATGGAAATATTCTGGGCCACAAGCTGGAATACAACTATAATAGCCATAACG
TGTACATCATGGCCGATAAGCAGAAAAACGGCATTAAGGTCAATTTCAAAATCCGGCACAATATTGAGGA
CGGGAGCGTGCAGCTGGCCGATCATTACCAGCAGAACACCCCAATCGGGGACGGACCAGTGCTGCTGCCC
GATAATCACTATCTGTCCACACAGTCTGCCCTGAGTAAGGACCCTAACGAAAAAAGAGATCACATGGTGC
TGCTGGAGTTCTTCGCCCACCCCAACTTGTTTATTGCAGCTTATAATGGTTACAAATAAAGCAATAGCAT
CACAAATTTCACAAATAAAGCATTTTTTTCACTGCATTCTAGTTGTGGTTTGTCCAAACTCATCAATGTA
TCTTATCATGTCTGTATACCGTCGACCTCTAGCTAGAGCTTGGCGTAATCATGGTCATAGCTGTTTCCTG
TGTGAAATTGTTATCCGCTCACAATTCCACACAACATACGAGCCGGAAGCATAAAGTGTAAAGCCTGGGG
TGCCTAATGAGTGAGCTAACTCACATTAATTGCGTTGCGCTCACTGCCCGCTTTCCAGTCGGGAAACCTG
TCGTGCCAGCTGCATTAATGAATCGGCCAACGCGCGGGGAGAGGCGGTTTGCGTATTGGGCGCTCTTCCG
CTTCCTCGCTCACTGACTCGCTGCGCTCGGTCGTTCGGCTGCGGCGAGCGGTATCAGCTCACTCAAAGGC
GGTAATACGGTTATCCACAGAATCAGGGGATAACGCAGGAAAGAACATGTGAGCAAAAGGCCAGCAAAAG
GCCAGGAACCGTAAAAAGGCCGCGTTGCTGGCGTTTTTCCATAGGCTCCGCCCCCCTGACGAGCATCACA
AAAATCGACGCTCAAGTCAGAGGTGGCGAAACCCGACAGGACTATAAAGATACCAGGCGTTTCCCCCTGG
AAGCTCCCTCGTGCGCTCTCCTGTTCCGACCCTGCCGCTTACCGGATACCTGTCCGCCTTTCTCCCTTCG
GGAAGCGTGGCGCTTTCTCATAGCTCACGCTGTAGGTATCTCAGTTCGGTGTAGGTCGTTCGCTCCAAGC
TGGGCTGTGTGCACGAACCCCCCGTTCAGCCCGACCGCTGCGCCTTATCCGGTAACTATCGTCTTGAGTC
CAACCCGGTAAGACACGACTTATCGCCACTGGCAGCAGCCACTGGTAACAGGATTAGCAGAGCGAGGTAT
GTAGGCGGTGCTACAGAGTTCTTGAAGTGGTGGCCTAACTACGGCTACACTAGAAGAACAGTATTTGGTA
TCTGCGCTCTGCTGAAGCCAGTTACCTTCGGAAAAAGAGTTGGTAGCTCTTGATCCGGCAAACAAACCAC
CGCTGGTAGCGGTGGTTTTTTTGTTTGCAAGCAGCAGATTACGCGCAGAAAAAAAGGATCTCAAGAAGAT
CCTTTGATCTTTTCTACGGGGTCTGACGCTCAGTGGAACGAAAACTCACGTTAAGGGATTTTGGTCATGA
GATTATCAAAAAGGATCTTCACCTAGATCCTTTTAAATTAAAAATGAAGTTTTAAATCAATCTAAAGTAT
ATATGAGTAAACTTGGTCTGACAGTTACCAATGCTTAATCAGTGAGGCACCTATCTCAGCGATCTGTCTA
TTTCGTTCATCCATAGTTGCCTGACTCCCCGTCGTGTAGATAACTACGATACGGGAGGGCTTACCATCTG
GCCCCAGTGCTGCAATGATACCGCGAGACCCACGCTCACCGGCTCCAGATTTATCAGCAATAAACCAGCC
AGCCGGAAGGGCCGAGCGCAGAAGTGGTCCTGCAACTTTATCCGCCTCCATCCAGTCTATTAATTGTTGC
CGGGAAGCTAGAGTAAGTAGTTCGCCAGTTAATAGTTTGCGCAACGTTGTTGCCATTGCTACAGGCATCG
TGGTGTCACGCTCGTCGTTTGGTATGGCTTCATTCAGCTCCGGTTCCCAACGATCAAGGCGAGTTACATG
ATCCCCCATGTTGTGCAAAAAAGCGGTTAGCTCCTTCGGTCCTCCGATCGTTGTCAGAAGTAAGTTGGCC
GCAGTGTTATCACTCATGGTTATGGCAGCACTGCATAATTCTCTTACTGTCATGCCATCCGTAAGATGCT
TTTCTGTGACTGGTGAGTACTCAACCAAGTCATTCTGAGAATAGTGTATGCGGCGACCGAGTTGCTCTTG
CCCGGCGTCAATACGGGATAATACCGCGCCACATAGCAGAACTTTAAAAGTGCTCATCATTGGAAAACGT
TCTTCGGGGCGAAAACTCTCAAGGATCTTACCGCTGTTGAGATCCAGTTCGATGTAACCCACTCGTGCAC
CCAACTGATCTTCAGCATCTTTTACTTTCACCAGCGTTTCTGGGTGAGCAAAAACAGGAAGGCAAAATGC
CGCAAAAAAGGGAATAAGGGCGACACGGAAATGTTGAATACTCATACTCTTCCTTTTTCAATATTATTGA
AGCATTTATCAGGGTTATTGTCTCATGAGCGGATACATATTTGAATGTATTTAGAAAAATAAACAAATAG
GGGTTCCGCGCACATTTCCCCGAAAAGTGCCACCTGACGTCGACGGATCGGGAGATCTCCCGATCCCCTA
TGGTGCACTCTCAGTACAATCTGCTCTGATGCCGCATAGTTAAGCCAGTATCTGCTCCCTGCTTGTGTGT
TGGAGGTCGCTGAGTAGTGCGCG
